Addgene plasmid #47374: LV-CMV-Cer-FL- Bmal L95E
Purpose: Bmal full length with cer tag used for mutation
Depositing lab: Joseph Takahashi. Depositing organization: University of Texas Southwestern Medical Center. Publication: Crystal structure of the heterodimeric CLOCK:BMAL1 transcriptional activator complex. Huang N, Chelliah Y, Shan Y, Taylor CA, Yoo SH, Partch C, Green CB, Zhang H, Takahashi JS. Science. 2012 Jul 13;337(6091):189-94. doi: 10.1126/science.1222804. Epub 2012 May 31. PubMed 22653727.
Backbone
  Vector backbone: Unknown
  Vector type: Mammalian Expression
Growth in bacteria
  Bacterial resistance: Ampicillin, 100 μg/mL
  Growth temperature: 37°C
  Growth strain: Stbl3
  Copy number: High Copy
Gene/Insert
  Gene/Insert name: BMAL
  Species: M. musculus (mouse)
  Mutation: L95E
  Entrez Gene: Bmal1 (a.k.a. Arnt3, Arntl, BMAL1b, MOP3, bHLHe5, bmal1b')
  Promoter: CMV
  Tag / fusion protein: Venus (N terminal on insert)
  Cloning method: Restriction Enzyme; 5′ cloning site unknown (unknown if destroyed); 3′ cloning site unknown (unknown if destroyed)
  Sequencing primers: 5′ EGFP-C
Terms and licenses: Academic/Nonprofit Terms; Industry Terms: Not Available to Industry
How to cite: LV-CMV-Cer-FL- Bmal L95E was a gift from Joseph Takahashi (Addgene plasmid # 47374 ; http://n2t.net/addgene:47374 ; RRID:Addgene_47374)
