[The description below was written by a language model from this plasmid's Addgene catalogue record.]
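Description:
LV-CMV-Cer-FL- Bmal L95E is a mammalian expression plasmid carrying full-length mouse BMAL1 (Bmal1, also known as Arntl/MOP3) with an L95E point mutation, expressed from the CMV promoter as a fusion to an N-terminal fluorescent protein. The backbone is recorded as unknown. The "LV" prefix in the name suggests a lentiviral vector, but the catalogue lists the vector type only as mammalian expression, and no feature table is available to confirm the presence of LTRs, a packaging signal or other viral elements. In bacteria the plasmid is selected with ampicillin and is described as high copy. The origin of replication is not stated, and no mammalian selection marker is recorded.

The identity of the tag is inconsistent. The construct name and purpose statement refer to a "Cer" tag, presumably Cerulean, whereas the tag field lists Venus at the N terminus of the insert. Both are GFP-derived variants, and the record cannot resolve which one is actually present, so this should be checked against the sequence. BMAL1 is the bHLH-PAS partner of CLOCK in the heterodimeric transcriptional activator at the core of the mammalian circadian clock. The plasmid comes from work on the crystal structure of the CLOCK:BMAL1 complex, and the purpose line indicates that the tagged full-length BMAL1 construct served as a template for mutagenesis. The L95E variant is therefore plausibly a structure-guided mutant for testing in cells how a specific residue contributes to the complex, with the fluorescent fusion allowing visualisation or fluorescence-based interaction assays. The record does not specify the exact assay or the expected effect of the mutation.
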