>Addgene plasmid #47374 | LV-CMV-Cer-FL- Bmal L95E | addgene partial sequence | sequence record 75374 | EGFP-C 5'-CATGGTCCTGCTGGAGTTCGTG-3'
TCGGCATGGACGAGCTGTACAAGTCCGGACTCAGATCTCGAGCTCAAGCTTCGAATTCTGCAGTCGACGG
TACCGCGGGCATGGCGGACCAGAGAATGGACATTTCCTCAACCATCAGCGACTTCATGTCTCCGGGCCCC
ACCGACCTACTCTCCGGTTCCCTGGGCACCAGTGGTGTGGACTGCAATCGCAAGAGGAAAGGCAGTGCCA
CTGACTACCAAGAAAGTATGGACACAGACAAAGATGACCCTCATGGAAGGTTAGAATATGCAGAACACCA
AGGAAGGATCAAGAATGCAAGGGAGGCCCACAGTCAGATTGAAAAGAGGCGTCGGGACAAAATGAACAGT
TTCATTGATGAAGAGGCTTCTTTGGTACCAACATGCAATGCAATGTCCAGGAAGTTAGATAAACTCACCG
TGCTAAGGATGGCTGTTCAGCACATGAAAACTTTGAGAGGTGCCACCAACCCATACACAGAAGCAAACTA
CAAGCCAACATTTCTATCAGATGACGAACTGAAACACCTAATTCTCAGGGCAGCAGATGGATTTTTGTTT
GTCGTAGGATGTGACCGAGGGAAGATCCTCTTTGTCTCCGAGTCTGTCTTCAAGATCCTCAATTATAGCC
AGAATGACCTTATTGGCCAGAGCTTGTTTGACTACCTGCATCCAAAAGATATTGCCAAAGTTAAGGAACA
GCTATCTTCCTCGGACACTGCGCCCCGGGAGCGACTCATTGATGCC
