>Addgene plasmid #47374 | LV-CMV-Cer-FL- Bmal L95E | addgene partial sequence | sequence record 77722 | EGFP-N 5'-CGTCGCCGTCCAGCTCGACCAG-3'
CCCTTGCTCACCATGGTGGCGACCGGTAGCGCTAGCGGATCTGACGGTTCACTAAACCAGCTCTGCTTAT
ATAGACCTCCCACCGTACACGCCTACCGCCCATTTGCGTCAATGGGGCGGAGTTGTTACGACATTTTGGA
AAGTCCCGTTGATTTTGGTGCCAAAACAAACTCCCATTGACGTCAATGGGGTGGAGACTTGGAAATCCCC
GTGAGTCAAACCGCTATCCACGCCCATTGATGTACTGCCAAAACCGCATCACCATGGTAATAGCGATGAC
TAATACGTAGATGTACTGCCAAGTAGGAAAGTCCCATAAGGTCATGTACTGGGCATAATGCCAGGCGGGC
CATTTACCGTCATTGACGTCAATAGGGGGCGTACTTGGCATATGATACACTTGATGTACTGCCAAGTGGG
CAGTTTACCGTAAATACTCCACCCATTGACGTCAATGGAAAGTCCCTATTGGCGTTACTATGGGAACATA
CGTCATTATTGACGTCAATGGGCGGGGGTCGTTGGGCGGTCAGCCAGGCGGGCCATTTACCGTAAGTTAT
GTAACGCGGAACTCCATATATGGGCTATGAACTAATGACCCCGTAATTGATTACTATTAATAACTAATGC
ATGGCGGTAATACGGTTATCCACGCGGCCGCTTAAGCTTGGAACCCTTAATATAACTTCGTATAATGTAT
GCTATACGAAGTTATTAGGTCCCTCGACCTGCTGGAATCTCGTGAAGCGAGCTTATCGATACCGTCGACC
TCGACTAGAGCGGGCCCGGTACTAA
